Addgene plasmid #80411: R300TA
Purpose: human cTNT minigene with genomic segment containing alternative exon 5 with CELF1 binding site mutated (CTGs->CAGs)
Depositing lab: Thomas Cooper. Depositing organization: Baylor College of Medicine. Publication: Disruption of splicing regulated by a CUG-binding protein in myotonic dystrophy. Philips AV, Timchenko LT, Cooper TA. Science. 1998 May 1;280(5364):737-41. PubMed 9563950.
Backbone
  Vector backbone: Bluescript KS+
  Vector type: Mammalian Expression
Growth in bacteria
  Bacterial resistance: Ampicillin, 100 μg/mL
  Growth temperature: 37°C
  Growth strain: DH5alpha
  Copy number: High Copy
Gene/Insert
  Gene/Insert name: TNNT2
  Species: H. sapiens (human)
  Insert size (bp): 4300
  Mutation: CTGs downstream of alternative exon mutated to CAGs
  Entrez Gene: TNNT2 (a.k.a. CMD1D, CMH2, CMPD2, LVNC6, RCM3, TnTC, cTnT)
Terms and licenses: Academic/Nonprofit Terms; Industry Terms: Not Available to Industry
How to cite: R300TA was a gift from Thomas Cooper (Addgene plasmid # 80411 ; http://n2t.net/addgene:80411 ; RRID:Addgene_80411)
