[The description below was written by a language model from this plasmid's Addgene catalogue record and pLannotate feature annotations shown in this document.]
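Description:
R300TA is a mammalian expression splicing-reporter minigene built in a Bluescript KS+ backbone, 7,182 nt in total. It is propagated in E. coli as a high-copy plasmid through the ColE1/pUC-type origin and selected with ampicillin via the bla (AmpR) gene and its own promoter. Other backbone remnants include the f1 phage origin for single-stranded DNA production, flanking T7 and T3 phage promoters, a partial multiple cloning site, and fragments of the lac region (lac promoter and operator, CAP site, lacZα and lacI pieces). These have no role in the minigene's function in mammalian cells.

The payload is an insert of about 4.3 kb listed as human TNNT2 (cardiac troponin T, cTNT), containing a genomic segment with alternative exon 5. Transcription in transfected cells is apparently driven by the Rous sarcoma virus enhancer/promoter annotated upstream of the insert, next to a retroviral direct repeat element that probably came along with the RSV fragment. The annotation also detects a short fragment matching chicken troponin I (TNNI2) within the insert region, which suggests that the human segment sits among heterologous exons, although the record does not describe this arrangement. No polyadenylation signal is annotated, and most of the insert carries no feature calls.

The defining feature is a mutation of the CTG motifs downstream of the alternative exon to CAG, which destroys the binding site for CELF1 (CUG-binding protein). The construct therefore serves as a binding-site-mutant counterpart for testing whether exon 5 inclusion depends on CELF1, work carried out in the context of splicing disruption in myotonic dystrophy.
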