Features (pLannotate 1.2.2; 16 found; start..end, strand, type, name):
     33..87      -  misc_feature   bom (fragment): basis of mobility region from pBR322
    218..311     +  ncRNA          Retro dr1: Accession: RF00214 - Retrovirus direct repeat 1 (dr1)
    347..608     +  promoter       RSV promoter: Rous sarcoma virus enhancer/promoter
   3638..3697    +  CDS            TNNI2 (fragment): TNNI2_CHICK - Experimental evidence at protein level: Swiss-Prot protein existence level 1. Troponin I is the inhibitory subunit of troponin, the thin filament regulatory complex which confers calcium-sensitivity to striated muscle actomyosin ATPase activity. From Gallus gallus (Chicken).
   4303..4331    -  misc_feature   MCS (fragment): pBluescript multiple cloning site
   4340..4358    -  promoter       T7 promoter: promoter for bacteriophage T7 RNA polymerase
   4361..4518    +  CDS            lacZα (fragment): LacZα fragment of β-galactosidase; lacZ fragment
   4523..4978    +  rep_origin     f1 ori (sequence partly withheld): f1 bacteriophage origin of replication; arrow indicates direction of (+) strand synthesis
   5005..5109    +  promoter       AmpR promoter: bla
   5110..5970    +  CDS            AmpR: β-lactamase; bla; confers resistance to ampicillin, carbenicillin, and related antibiotics
   6141..6729    +  rep_origin     ori: high-copy-number ColE1/pMB1/pBR322/pUC origin of replication
   6912..7004    +  CDS            lacI (fragment): lac repressor; lacI; The lac repressor binds to the lac operator to inhibit transcription in E. coli. This inhibition can be relieved by adding lactose or isopropyl-β-D-thiogalactopyranoside (IPTG).
   7017..7038    +  protein_bind   CAP binding site: CAP binding activates transcription in the presence of cAMP. E. coli catabolite activator protein
   7053..7083    +  promoter       lac promoter: promoter for the E. coli lac operon
   7091..7107    +  protein_bind   lac operator: The lac repressor binds to the lac operator to inhibit transcription in E. coli. This inhibition can be relieved by adding lactose or isopropyl-β-D-thiogalactopyranoside (IPTG). lac repressor encoded by lacI
   7152..7170    +  promoter       T3 promoter: promoter for bacteriophage T3 RNA polymerase
>Addgene plasmid #80411 | R300TA | depositor full sequence | sequence record 151393 | R300TA sequence 7182 bps
GGTACATATCGAATTCGAGCTCGCCCGGGGATCATATGGTGCACTCTCAGTACAATCTGCTCTGATGCCG
CATAGTTAAGCCAGTATCTGCTCCCTGCTTGTGTGTTGGAGGTCGCTGAGTAGTGCGCGAGCAAAATTTA
AGCTACAACAAGGCAAGGCTTGACCGACAATTGCATGAAGAATCTGCTTAGGGTTAGGCGTTTTGCGCTG
CTTCGCGATGTACGGGCCAGATATACGCGTATCTGAGGGGACTAGGGTGTGTTTAGGCGAAAAGCGGGGC
TTCGGTTGTACGCGGTTAGGAGTCCCCTCAGGATATAGTAGTTTCGCTTTTGCATAGGGAGGGGGAAATG
TAGTCTTATGCAATACTCTTGTAGTCTTGCAACATGGTAACGATGAGTTAGCAACATGCCTTACAAGGAG
AGAAAAAGCACCGTGCATGCCGATTGGTGGAAGTAAGGTGGTACGATCGTGCCTTATTAGGAAGGCAACA
GACGGGTCTGACATGGATTGGACGAACCACTGAATTCCGCATTGCAGAGATATTGTATTTAAGTGCCTAG
CTCGATACAATAAACGCCATTTGACCATTCACCACATTGGTGTGCACCTCCAAGCTCCGGACTCGGGTGA
GCCCTTATGCATGTCTCTTACTGACCAGCTTGCTCTTACCGGGGTTGCAGGGAGGCAGATTTGCTCACCT
GAATGTTGGGGAGGTAAATGCTTGGAGAGATGGGGGTGCTGATAAATCCATCTCTGTCCTATGCCGGTCA
GAGGGTCTGTGCATCGGGAGCTCTCCCTCTTCCTTTCCCAGCTGCCTTCTTTGCCTTTGGTTTCATCCTC
ACTTGGTTTTATGCTCTGCCTTCGTCTCCCTAACTCCTCCCTAGTAGGAAAAAGCATCCTCCGCTGTGGC
ACCTTGCAATTCTCCCCATCTGCACCCCTCCCTCTGCCTGCTGCGTGCAGCCCCTTCCTCCCCAGGTTGC
CCCTCAGCACCTGAGTTTCCGTAACTCAAGGACTGGAGCCCCTGTTACTGACCATACCCCGCTATGGGGC
TGATCTGGCATTGCTCCCCCACGCCTTTTGCGCTTTCAGTGAGGGTGCACGGATATGGGAACGCCAGCAA
AAATAGCTCCTGCTCCTCATCCACCTGTGGTGGCTTTTGCCTCGCGTCGCCCCAACCTCCCTGAGTCACG
GGGCCTGGCTGCGTCTGAGGAGACAGCTGCAGCTCCTTGTGCAGCTCCCCAGCCATTTTTAGAAGCACTT
TCCCCACCCCCCTCCCCCCCCCTCTTCCCAGCAATGTGTTGTGCCCGCACATTTTCCAGGATAAGGTTTC
CTCGGGGAGCTTGGCCCTGCAGCCTTTACCTCCTCCTCAGGCAACGACCCCGTTAACATTTTGCCTCCCA
GGTCTGCAGATTGCTGTCTATTAGGGGGGTTCACTTCTCTATAAGGGAATGCCTTCATTTGGGCTCGGCC
GGTGCTCCTGCTGGACCCATTGGTGGCTATGAGCAGGAAACACTGCTCTAATAAGTAAAGCTGCATTTAT
GGGGAGGAATTGGCATTGAAAGGTACGTACCTTTCCCTGAGAAATCTCTCCATGCCTTTGCCAACTTAGC
AATAGCCTTCAGCACTATGCTTCACTGTCTGTGCTGAGCTTTCTCCCCTGCCCCATGCAGTGCACACACG
TGCTAGCAATCCTTGTCACCAATGGTCACTTCCTGACTCTGTTCCCTATGCCAGAAGCCTCCCCAGTCTT
TGGGATGATTCTTGTCTATGGCTGTGTCAGTACAGTTTTCCCTCTTTAGTAGACAACAAGATTAAAGCCT
AAAATATCTGATTTCAGTTTGCTACAGGCCTATACTATGAGGGCTGTATGAAAGAACAACAGATGTAAAA
TTACTTTTATCCTCCTTCTTACTTCATTGTGTGAAGTGGTACGTAGTTAAGCCAAGGAAAAGACAAGCCT
ATAGGGAGTACTGTCACAATCTGTCTTTTTCCAGCCATGCACCACTTGTCCCAGTGCACGTGTGGCTGTG
AGCTGGCACATGGTTTACCTTTTCATCCACAAACTGCAGCCCAGTTCCCTCTGTGATGGAAATTTGAAGA
AGTTGGGAAATATGAGCACAGTTGTTGTTCCTCTTTTTGGTGTCTAGGGGCAATCTGGCTTTGTTCTTAA
ACCCAAGAAAGCCAATGCTAGCACGAATAATTGTGAATTATTTTGGTTCTTGTTGCAGGTTCACAACCAT
CTAAAGCAAGATGTCTGAGTAAGTTCCCATTTTCTGTCTCCACTATGTTGCTGGTGTTCAACCTTTTGTT
CAGCATCGATCCTCACTTTGTAGTTCCTCTGTAGGCAAAGCAGTTGTGGAGTGGTGGGAGGAAAGAATGT
CCCATGACTTGGCTTTCCTGATGCCTTCTGGAGAAGAAAGGAAGGGCGAGCAAAATCCCTTTCGCGAAGG
GCCTTTGCTGGCAGTTGGATGCTTTCCCCCTTTCCTGCTTCCCTAGCCGGCCACGAGATGGTGCTGGGAA
GCGAAAGGGTCGACCATTGCAGTTACCACAGATCGCATGCTCCTCTTGTGCCAGGCACCTGCTGGGCGCT
CTATGCACGCTAGGTCATTCAGTCCTCACCACGGCTGAGAAGTGAGTAGAATGATTCCCATTTTACTGAT
GAGGCACCTGAGGCTCAGGGAAGTAACTGAGAGTTGCCCCTGTTGCTGGAAAGTAGTGGCTTGGGAATTG
GAATGCCGGCCTAACTCCAAAGCCCACACTCTTAAAACCACTGCGCTGGGTGGCTGCTCCTGCCGCGGGC
TCTCTGCTCCCAGACTAACCTGTCTCGCTTTTCCCCTCCGCTGCGGCCACTCCCTGAACCTCAGAAGAGG
AGGACTGGAGAGAGGACGAAGACGGTAGTACAGCCTTTCCTTCAGTGGTGCTTTCAGCAGCCAGCAGTCC
CAAGTGCAGCCTCCTTGTCCAGGGGCCCTGTTCTGGGGGCTGGGGGGTGTGAGTAGGCGGCAGGGACGGA
GTGGGTCAGTCGTTTCCTCCCCTGCCTCCCAGGGGCCAGGATCACAGTTCCAAGCTGATCATCATGCCTG
AACTTCAGGGCCACTGGCTCCTCTTCCTGGTTCCTGGATCCTTCCCCTGGGTTGGGTGGTGGGAGGGACC
AAGGCTAGCTGGTCTCCCAAGCTGCTCCAAATGTGGCCATAGAGGGGACCTGGCACCTGGAAGACAGCAG
CGCCACCCTGCCCCCGCGCACACCCCAGTGTTCCATGCTGGGCCTCTAGACTAGTCGAGCTGCCCGAACA
ACTTCAGGGCCGCATCTCATTTGCCAGCAGGGGGGATGCAAAAAATCCCACCTATGGTGCTGATGTTCAA
TGAATGCATTGGGTGCCCACTAGCCCAGTGACCCAGGGAAGGCTAGGAAAGCACTCCGAGACAAAGTAGC
ACTTTTCAGAAGGAGAATAAGCCCTGGGCTTGGAGTCCTTGAGGAATCTGAGCAAGATTCCTCTGGTTAA
TGGTGCACAATATCTCTAAGCTAGAAGCTGAAGCTGGTTTGGGGACCAAATGTGTGACAAGCTGTGGGAT
TGTGTGGGGAAGAAGAAAAGATGAAGGAATGCATCGTAACTTACCTTGTTCTCATTTTTCCCTCCTACAG
AAAAAGAGGAGGGCAGCCACCGCCCGGCGGCAGCACCTGAAGAGTGCTATGCTCCAGCAATCTTGTAGGT
TCCAGGCTGCTGAGGACCTGCACCAGCCATGCAACTTTCTATTTTGTAACAATTTCTGGTTACTGTTGCT
GCAAAGCTCCATGTGACACAGTGTATGTAAAGTGTACATAAATTAATTTATTTTACCTCGTTTTGTTTGT
TTTTAAAACCAATGCCCTGTGGAAGGAAACATAAAACTTCAAGAAGCATTAAATCATCAGTCATTCTGTC
ACACCCCTAATGCAGTTGTTTCTGTCATCATTTCCCTGGGCTCTTCCATCTCTCGCTGACCTGGGACTGG
GTGCTGGGGCTGGGAGCAGGGGTTGGGGCTCTCCAGGGAGAGATGGCATGGGGAGAGTGATGGGATACTG
CTGGGGGGGGGGGACTCACCCTGCTGTGGGCTGCAGGAAGCCCATTGGTGCAGAGAGCAGCCTGGGATGC
CCATGACACGGGCACCCACTGCACCGTGTTTCTCCCATGCCCAGTAGGGAAAGGGTTACGAGCGCCGTTC
ATTCTCAGCTTGTGAAGGATTTTGTTGGGCTCAGCCTGCCAGAGCAGTAGCCAGGCATGCCTGTGCAGCT
CCGAGCTGTGATGGACAGAGGCAAGGCTGCAGCTAGAGCGGCCGCCACCGCGGTGGAGCTCCAATTCGCC
CTATAGTGAGTCGTATTACAATTCACTGGCCGTCGTTTTACAACGTCGTGACTGGGAAAACCCTGGCGTT
ACCCAACTTAATCGCCTTGCAGCACATCCCCCCTTCGCCAGCTGGCGTAATAGCGAAGAGGCCCGCACCG
ATCGCCCTTCCCAACAGTTGCGTAGCCTGAATGGCGAATGGG
[124 nt withheld, positions 4523-4646]
C
[91 nt withheld, positions 4648-4738]
A
[49 nt withheld, positions 4740-4788]
CCTTTGACGTTGGAGTCCACGTTCTTT
[37 nt withheld, positions 4816-4852]
ACCCTATCTCGGTCTATTCTTTTGATTTATAAGGGATTTTGCCGATTTCGGCCTATTGGTTAAAAAATGA
GCTGATTTAACAAAAATTTAACGCGAATTTTAACAAAATATTAACGTTTACAATTTCAGGTGGCACTTTT
CGGGGAAATGTGCGCGGAACCCCTATTTGTTTATTTTTCTAAATACATTCAAATATGTATCCGCTCATGA
GACAATAACCCTGATAAATGCTTCAATAATATTGAAAAAGGAAGAGTATGAGTATTCAACATTTCCGTGT
CGCCCTTATTCCCTTTTTTGCGGCATTTTGCCTTCCTGTTTTTGCTCACCCAGAAACGCTGGTGAAAGTA
AAAGATGCTGAAGATCAGTTGGGTGCACGAGTGGGTTACATCGAACTGGATCTCAACAGCGGTAAGATCC
TTGAGAGTTTTCGCCCCGAAGAACGTTTTCCAATGATGAGCACTTTTAAAGTTCTGCTATGTGGCGCGGT
ATTATCCCGTATTGACGCCGGGCAAGAGCAACTCGGTCGCCGCATACACTATTCTCAGAATGACTTGGTT
GAGTACTCACCAGTCACAGAAAAGCATCTTACGGATGGCATGACAGTAAGAGAATTATGCAGTGCTGCCA
TAAGCATGAGTGATAACACTGCGGCCAACTTACTTCTGACAACGATCGGAGGACCGAAGGAGCTAACCGC
TTTTTTTCACAACATGGGGGATCATGTAACTCGCCTTGATCGTTGGGAACCGGAGCTGAATGAAGCCATA
CCAAACGACGAGCGTGACACCACGATGCCTGTAGCAATGGCAACAACGTTGCGCAAACTATTAACTGGCG
AACTACTTACTCTAGCTTCCCGGCAACAATTAATAGACTGGATGGAGGCGGATAAAGTTGCAGGACCACT
TCTGCGCTCGGCCCTTCCGGCTGGCTGGTTTATTGCTGATAAATCTGGAGCCGGTGAGCGTGGGTCTCGC
GGTATCATTGCAGCACTGGGGCCAGATGGTAAGCCCTCCCGTATCGTAGTTATCTACACGACGGGCAGTC
AGGCAACTATGGATGAACGAAATAGACAGATCGCTGAGATAGGTGCCTCACTGATTAAGCATTGGTAACT
GTCAGACCAAGTTTACTCATATATACTTTAGATTGATTTAAAACTTCATTTTTAATTTAAAAGGATCTAG
GTGAAGATCCTTTTTGATAATCTCATGACCAAAATCCCTTAACGTGAGTTTTCGTTCCACTGAGCGTCAG
ACCCCGTAGAAAAGATCAAAGGATCTTCTTGAGATCCTTTTTTTCTGCGCGTAATCTGCTGCTTGCAAAC
AAAAAAACCACCGCTACCAGCGGTGGTTTGTTTGCCGGATCAAGAGCTACCAACTCTTTTTCCGAAGGTA
ACTGGCTTCAGCAGAGCGCAGATACCAAATACTGTCCTTCTAGTGTAGCCGTAGTTAGGCCACCACTTCA
AGAACTCTGTAGCACCGCCTACATACCTCGCTCTGCTAATCCTGTTACCAGTGGCTGCTGCCAGTGGCGA
TAAGTCGTGTCTTACCGGGTTGGACTCAAGACGATAGTTACCGGATAAGGCGCAGCGGTCGGGCTGAACG
GGGGGTTCGTGCACACAGCCCAGCTTGGAGCGAACGACCTACACCGAACTGAGATACCTACAGCGTGAGC
ATTGAGAAAGCGCCACGCTTCCCGAAGGGAGAAAGGCGGACAGGTATCCGGTAAGCGGCAGGGTCGGAAC
AGGAGAGCGCACGAGGGAGCTTCCAGGGGGGAACGCCTGGTATCTTTATAGTCCTGTCGGGTTTCGCCAC
CTCTGACTTGAGCGTCGATTTTTGTGATGCTCGTCAGGGGGGCCGAGCCTATGGAAAAACGCCAGCAACG
CGGCCTTTTTACGGTTCCTGGCCTTTTGCTGGCCTTTTGCTCACATGTTCTTTCCTGCGTTATCCCCTGA
TTCTGTGGATAACCGTATTACCGCCTTTGAGTGAGCTGATACCGCTCGCCGCAGCCGAACGACCGAGCGC
AGCGAGTCAGTGAGCGAGGAAGCGGAAGAGCGCCCAATACGCAAACCGCCTCTCCCCGCGCGTTGGCCGA
TTCATTAATGCAGCTGGCACGACAGGTTTCCCGACTGGAAAGCGGGCAGTGAGCGCAACGCAATTAATGT
GAGTTACCTCACTCATTAGGCACCCCAGGCTTTACACTTTATGCTTCCGGCTCCTATGTTGTGTGGAATT
GTGAGCGGATAACAATTTCACACAGGAAACAGCTATGACCATGATTACGCCAAGCTCGGAATTAACCCTC
ACTAAAGGGAACAAAAGCTG
