>Addgene plasmid #80411 | R300TA | addgene partial sequence | sequence record 156913 | T7 5'-TAATACGACTCACTATAGGG-3'
GCGGCCGCTCTAGCTGCAGCCTTGCCTCTGTCCATCACAGCTCGGAGCTGCACAGGCATGCCTGGCTACT
GCTCTGGCAGGCTGAGCCCAACAAAATCCTTCACAAGCTGAGAATGAACGGCGCTCGTAACCCTTTCCCT
ACTGGGCATGGGAGAAACACGGTGCAGTGGGTGCCCGTGTCATGGGCATCCCAGGCTGCTCTCTGCACCA
ATGGGCTTCCTGCAGCCCACAGCAGGGTGAGTCCCCCCCCCCCAGCAGTATCCCATCACTCTCCCCATGC
CATCTCTCCCTGGAGAGCCCCAACCCCTGCTCCCAGCCCCAGCACCCAGTCCCAGGTCAGCGAGAGATGG
AAGAGCCCAGGGAAATGATGACAGAAACAACTGCATTAGGGGTGTGACAGAATGACTGATGATTTAATGC
TTCTTGAAGTTTTATGTTTCCTTCCACAGGGCATTGGTTTTAAAAACAAACAAAACGAGGTAAAATAAAT
TAATTTATGTACACTTTACATACACTGTGTCACATGGAGCTTTGCAGCAACAGTAACCAGAAATTGTTAC
AAAATAGAAAGTTGCATGGCTGGTGCAGGTCCTCAGCAGCCTGGAACCTACAAGATTGCTGGAGCATAGC
ACTCTTCAGGTGCTGCCGCCGGGCGGTGGCTGCCCTCCTCTTTTTCTGTAGGAGGGAAAAATGAGAACAA
GGTAAGTTACGATGCATTCCTTCATCTTTTCTTCTTCCCCACACAATCCCACAGCTTGTCACACATTTGG
TCCCCAAACCAGCT
