>Addgene plasmid #80411 | R300TA | addgene partial sequence | sequence record 156914 | pREP-F 5'-GCTCGATACAATAAACGCC-3'
CCGGACTCGGGTGAGCCCTTATGCATGTCTCTTACTGACCAGCTTGCTCTTACCGGGGTTGCAGGGAGGC
AGATTTGCTCACCTGAATGTTGGGGAGGTAAATGCTTGGAGAGATGGGGGTGCTGATAAATCCATCTCTG
TCCTATGCCGGTCAGAGGGTCTGTGCATCGGGAGCTCTCCCTCTTCCTTTCCCAGCTGCCTTCTTTGCCT
TTGGTTTCATCCTCACTTGGTTTTATGCTCTGCCTTCGTCTCCCTAACTCCTCCCTAGTAGGAAAAAGCA
TCCTCCGCTGTGGCACCTTGCAATTCTCCCCATCTGCACCCCTCCCTCTGCCTGCTGCGTGCAGCCCCTT
CCTCCCCAGGTTGCCCCTCAGCACCTGAGTTTCCGTAACTCAAGGACTGGAGCCCCTGTTACTGACCATA
CCCCGCTATGGGGCTGATCTGGCATTGCTCCCCCACGCCTTTTGCGCTTTCAGTGAGGGTGCACGGATAT
GGGAACGCCAGCAAAAATAGCTCCTGCTCCTCATCCACCTGTGGTGGCTTTTGCCTCGCGTCGCCCCAAC
CTCCCTGAGTCACGGGGCCTGGCTGCGTCTGAGGAGACAGCTGCAGCTCCTTGTGCAGCTCCCCAGCCAT
TTTTAGAAGCACTTTCCCC
