>Addgene plasmid #80411 | R300TA | addgene partial sequence | sequence record 158022 | hTNNT2-F 5'-gctctctgctcccagactaa-3'
AACCTCAGAAGAGGAGGACTGGAGAGAGGACGAAGACGGTAGTACAGCCTTTCCTTCAGTGGTGCTTTCA
GCAGCCAGCAGTCCCAAGTGCAGCCTCCTTGTCCAGGGGCCCTGTTCTGGGGGCTGGGGGGTGTGAGTAG
GCGGCAGGGACGGAGTGGGTCAGTCGTTTCCTCCCCTGCCTCCCAGGGGCCAGGATCACAGTTCCAAGCT
GATCATCATGCCTGAACTTCAGGGCCACTGGCTCCTCTTCCTGGTTCCTGGATCCTTCCCCTGGGTTGGG
TGGTGGGAGGGACCAAGGCTAGCTGGTCTCCCAAGCTGCTCCAAATGTGGCCATAGAGGGGACCTGGCAC
CTGGAAGACAGCAGCGCCACCCTGCCCCCGCGCACACCCCAGTGTTCCATGCTGGGCCTCTAGACTAGTC
GAGCTGCCCGAACAACTTCAGGGCCGCATCTCATTTGCCAGCAGGGGGGATGCAAAAAATCCCACCTATG
GTGCTGATGTTCAATGAATGCATTGGGTGCCCACTAGCCCAGTGACCCAGGGAAGGCTAGGAAAGCACTC
CGAGACAAAGTAGCACTTTTCAGAAGGAGAATAAGCCCTGGGCTTGGAGTCCTTGAGGAATCTGAGCAAG
ATTCCTCTGGTTAATGGTGCACAATATCTCTAAGCTAGAAGCTGAAGCTGGTTTGGGGACCAAATGTGTG
ACAAGCTGTGGGATTGTGTGGGGAAGAAGAAAAGATGAAGGAATGCATCGTAACTTACCTTGTTCTCATT
TTTCCCTCCTACAGA
